Addgene plasmid #104895: pCR8/GW:PtU6
Purpose: Phaeodactylum U6 promoter
Depositing lab: Thomas Mock. Depositing organization: University of East Anglia. Publication: Biochemical Characterization of a Novel Redox-Regulated Metacaspase in a Marine Diatom. Graff van Creveld S, Ben-Dor S, Mizrachi A, Alcolombri U, Hopes A, Mock T, Rosenwasser S, Vardi A. Front Microbiol. 2021 Sep 8;12:688199. doi: 10.3389/fmicb.2021.688199. eCollection 2021. PubMed 34566902.
Backbone
  Vector backbone: pCR8/GW/TOPO
  Backbone size w/o insert (bp): 2817
Growth in bacteria
  Bacterial resistance: Streptomycin, 50 μg/mL
  Growth temperature: 37°C
  Growth strain: DH5alpha
  Copy number: Unknown
Gene/Insert
  Gene/Insert name: Phaeodactylum U6 promoter
  Species: Phaeodactylum tricornutum
  Insert size (bp): 280
  Cloning method: TOPO Cloning
  Sequencing primers: 5′ GTAAAACGACGGCCAGT; 3′ CAGGAAACAGCTATGAC
Resource information
  A portion of this plasmid was derived from a plasmid made by: U6 promoter was cloned from gDNA based on Nymark M, Sharma AK, Sparstad T Bones, A, Winge P. A CRISPR/Cas9 system adapted for gene editing in marine algae.
Terms and licenses: Academic/Nonprofit Terms; Industry Terms: Not Available to Industry
Depositor comments: For Golden Gated assembly. Please visit https://www.biorxiv.org/content/early/2018/10/17/444109 for bioRxiv preprint.
How to cite: pCR8/GW:PtU6 was a gift from Thomas Mock (Addgene plasmid # 104895 ; http://n2t.net/addgene:104895 ; RRID:Addgene_104895)
