[The description below was written by a language model from this plasmid's Addgene catalogue record and pLannotate feature annotations shown in this document.]
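Description:
pCR8/GW:PtU6 is a small bacterial cloning plasmid (3,117 bp in both the depositor and sequencing-verified records) that stores the U6 promoter of the marine diatom Phaeodactylum tricornutum as a reusable part. The roughly 280 bp promoter fragment was amplified from genomic DNA, following a previously published diatom CRISPR/Cas9 system, and inserted by TOPO cloning into the pCR8/GW/TOPO Gateway entry backbone. The plasmid replicates in E. coli from a high-copy ColE1/pUC-type origin and is selected through the aadA (SmR) aminoglycoside adenylyltransferase gene, which confers streptomycin and spectinomycin resistance. A fragment of a class 1 integron Pc promoter lies upstream of this marker.

The two feature tables describe the same circular sequence with different start coordinates. Neither annotates the U6 promoter itself, but each leaves an unannotated gap of about 330 bp between the attL1 and attL2 sites, which matches the expected position of the insert at the TOPO cloning site. The attL sites would in principle allow Gateway LR transfer into a destination vector, although the depositor states that the part is intended for Golden Gate assembly; the record does not specify which type IIS enzyme sites or overhangs are involved. Other backbone elements include a T7 promoter next to attL2, rrnB T1 and T2 terminators that insulate the cloning region from read-through transcription, and short remnants of lacZα, lacI and a gentamicin resistance gene that are non-functional fragments.

U6 promoters are RNA polymerase III promoters commonly used to drive short non-coding transcripts such as CRISPR guide RNAs. This plasmid therefore most plausibly serves as a source module for building sgRNA expression cassettes for genome editing in Phaeodactylum, though the record states its purpose only as the promoter itself.
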