Features (pLannotate 1.2.2; 11 found; start..end, strand, type, name):
    315..414     -  protein_bind   attL1: mutant version of attL; recombination site for the Gateway® LR reaction LR Clonase™
    430..466     +  CDS            lacZα (fragment): LacZα fragment of β-galactosidase; lacZ fragment
    513..556     -  terminator     rrnB T1 terminator: Escherichia coli rrnB; transcription terminator T1 from the E. coli rrnB gene
    688..715     +  terminator     rrnB T2 terminator: transcription terminator T2 from the E. coli rrnB gene
    770..862     -  CDS            lacI (fragment): lac repressor; lacI; The lac repressor binds to the lac operator to inhibit transcription in E. coli. This inhibition can be relieved by adding lactose or isopropyl-β-D-thiogalactopyranoside (IPTG).
   1045..1633    -  rep_origin     ori: high-copy-number ColE1/pMB1/pBR322/pUC origin of replication
   1726..2517    -  CDS            SmR: aminoglycoside adenylyltransferase (Murphy, 1985); aadA; confers resistance to spectinomycin and streptomycin
   2524..2580    -  CDS            GmR (fragment): gentamycin acetyltransferase; aacC1; confers resistance to gentamycin
   2756..2779    -  promoter       Pc promoter (fragment): intI1 (promoter lies within the coding sequence); class 1 integron promoter
   2969..2987    +  promoter       T7 promoter: promoter for bacteriophage T7 RNA polymerase
   3005..3104    +  protein_bind   attL2: mutant version of attL; recombination site for the Gateway® LR reaction LR Clonase™
>Addgene plasmid #104895 | pCR8/GW:PtU6 | depositor full sequence | sequence record 202899 | pCR8/GW:PtU6 sequence 3117 bps
TGGTCTCAGGAGGTTGGCTCGGAAGTTGGTGTTGACGGTGAGCTGGAAATTGGTTGTCGGTCACTGCTAG
CGAGAAGAAAACGGAGGACAGAAGGAAGTGAAACTCGGTTCGTTCTCGACAGCCTCACTGTCAATATGCT
CATTTTCAATCCTTAGCGCTTTTAATGTCGAATTGACGGTAAATTGAATAGGATCTATAATATCTACAAG
GTACTTTGACACGCCAAGTATTCATTGTTAGTCAACAATATTTTAGAGCTTTATAAGGTCAAAAAACACC
TTCAAAGTCGAGTGAGACCTAAGGGCGAATTCGGAGCCTGCTTTTTTGTACAAAGTTGGCATTATAAAAA
AGCATTGCTCATCAATTTGTTGCAACGAACAGGTCACTATCAGTCAAAATAAAATCATTATTTGGGGCCC
GAGCTTAAGACTGGCCGTCGTTTTACAACGTCGTGACTGGGAAAACATCCATGCTAGCGTTAACGCGAGA
GTAGGGAACTGCCAGGCATCAAATAAAACGAAAGGCTCAGTCGGAAGACTGGGCCTTTCGTTTTATCTGT
TGTTTGTCGGTGAACGCTCTCCTGAGTAGGACAAATCCGCCGGGAGCGGATTTGAACGTTGTGAAGCAAC
GGCCCGGAGGGTGGCGGGCAGGACGCCCGCCATAAACTGCCAGGCATCAAACTAAGCAGAAGGCCATCCT
GACGGATGGCCTTTTTGCGTTTCTACAAACTCTTCCTGGCTAGCGGTACGCGTATTAATTGCGTTGCGCT
CACTGCCCGCTTTCCAGTCGGGAAACCTGTCGTGCCAGCTGCATTAATGAATCGGCCAACGCGCGGGGAG
AGGCGGTTTGCGTATTGGGCGCTCTTCCGCTTCCTCGCTCACTGACTCGCTGCGCTCGGTCGTTCGGCTG
CGGCGAGCGGTATCAGCTCACTCAAAGGCGGTAATACGGTTATCCACAGAATCAGGGGATAACGCAGGAA
AGAACATGTGAGCAAAAGGCCAGCAAAAGGCCAGGAACCGTAAAAAGGCCGCGTTGCTGGCGTTTTTCCA
TAGGCTCCGCCCCCCTGACGAGCATCACAAAAATCGACGCTCAAGTCAGAGGTGGCGAAACCCGACAGGA
CTATAAAGATACCAGGCGTTTCCCCCTGGAAGCTCCCTCGTGCGCTCTCCTGTTCCGACCCTGCCGCTTA
CCGGATACCTGTCCGCCTTTCTCCCTTCGGGAAGCGTGGCGCTTTCTCAATGCTCACGCTGTAGGTATCT
CAGTTCGGTGTAGGTCGTTCGCTCCAAGCTGGGCTGTGTGCACGAACCCCCCGTTCAGCCCGACCGCTGC
GCCTTATCCGGTAACTATCGTCTTGAGTCCAACCCGGTAAGACACGACTTATCGCCACTGGCAGCAGCCA
CTGGTAACAGGATTAGCAGAGCGAGGTATGTAGGCGGTGCTACAGAGTTCTTGAAGTGGTGGCCTAACTA
CGGCTACACTAGAAGGACAGTATTTGGTATCTGCGCTCTGCTGAAGCCAGTTACCTTCGGAAAAAGAGTT
GGTAGCTCTTGATCCGGCAAACAAACCACCGCTGGTAGCGGTGGTTTTTTTGTTTGCAAGCAGCAGATTA
CGCGCAGAAAAAAAGGATCTCAAGAAGATCCTTTGATCTTTTCTACGGGGTCTGACGCTCAGTGGAACGA
CGCGTAACTCACGTTAAGGGATTTTGGTCATGGGTGGCTCGAGGGTTATTTGCCGACTACCTTGGTGATC
TCGCCTTTCACGTAGTGGACAAATTCTTCCAACTGATCTGCGCGCGAGGCCAAGCGATCTTCTTCTTGTC
CAAGATAAGCCTGTCTAGCTTCAAGTATGACGGGCTGATACTGGGCCGGCAGGCGCTCCATTGCCCAGTC
GGCAGCGACATCCTTCGGCGCGATTTTGCCGGTTACTGCGCTGTACCAAATGCGGGACAACGTAAGCACT
ACATTTCGCTCATCGCCAGCCCAGTCGGGCGGCGAGTTCCATAGCGTTAAGGTTTCATTTAGCGCCTCAA
ATAGATCCTGTTCAGGAACCGGATCAAAGAGTTCCTCCGCCGCTGGACCTACCAAGGCAACGCTATGTTC
TCTTGCTTTTGTCAGCAAGATAGCCAGATCAATGTCGATCGTGGCTGGCTCGAAGATACCTGCAAGAATG
TCATTGCGCTGCCATTCTCCAAATTGCAGTTCGCGCTTAGCTGGATAACGCCACGGAATGATGTCGTCGT
GCACAACAATGGTGACTTCTACAGCGCGGAGAATCTCGCTCTCTCCAGGGGAAGCCGAAGTTTCCAAAAG
GTCGTTGATCAAAGCTCGCCGCGTTGTTTCATCAAGCCTTACGGTCACCGTAACCAGCAAATCAATATCA
CTGTGTGGCTTCAGGCCGCCATCCACTGCGGAGCCGTACAAATGTACGGCCAGCAACGTCGGTTCGAGAT
GGCGCTCGATGACGCCAACTACCTCTGATAGTTGAGTCGATACTTCGGCGATCACCGCTTCCCTCATGAT
GTTTAACTTTGTTTTAGGGCGACTGCCCTGCTGCGTAACATCGTTGCTGCTCCATAACATCAAACATCGA
CCCACGGCGTAACGCGCTTGCTGCTTGGATGCCCGAGGCATAGACTGTACCCCAAAAAAACAGTCATAAC
AAGCCATGAAAACCGCCACTGCGCCGTTACCACCGCTGCGTTCGGTCAAGGTTCTGGACCAGTTGCGTGA
GCGCATACGCTACTTGCATTACAGCTTACGAACCGAACAGGCTTATGTCCACTGGGTTCGTGCCTTCATC
CGTTTCCACGGTGTGCGTCACCCGGCAACCTTGGGCAGCAGCGAAGTCGAGGCATTTCTGTCCTGGCTGG
TCTAGAGGAGGCATGATGATATATTTTTATCTTGTGCAATGTAACATCAGAGATTTTGAGACACGGGCCA
GAGCTGCCAGGAAACAGCTATGACCATGTAATACGACTCACTATAGGGGATATCAGCTGGATGGCAAATA
ATGATTTTATTTTGACTGATAGTGACCTGTTCGTTGCAACAAATTGATGAGCAATTATTTTTTATAATGC
CAACTTTGTACAAGAAAGCTGGGTCGAATTCGCCCTT
