Features (pLannotate 1.2.2; 11 found; start..end, strand, type, name):
     18..41      -  promoter       Pc promoter (fragment): intI1 (promoter lies within the coding sequence); class 1 integron promoter
    231..249     +  promoter       T7 promoter: promoter for bacteriophage T7 RNA polymerase
    267..366     +  protein_bind   attL2: mutant version of attL; recombination site for the Gateway® LR reaction LR Clonase™
    694..793     -  protein_bind   attL1: mutant version of attL; recombination site for the Gateway® LR reaction LR Clonase™
    809..845     +  CDS            lacZα (fragment): LacZα fragment of β-galactosidase; lacZ fragment
    892..935     -  terminator     rrnB T1 terminator: Escherichia coli rrnB; transcription terminator T1 from the E. coli rrnB gene
   1067..1094    +  terminator     rrnB T2 terminator: transcription terminator T2 from the E. coli rrnB gene
   1149..1241    -  CDS            lacI (fragment): lac repressor; lacI; The lac repressor binds to the lac operator to inhibit transcription in E. coli. This inhibition can be relieved by adding lactose or isopropyl-β-D-thiogalactopyranoside (IPTG).
   1424..2012    -  rep_origin     ori: high-copy-number ColE1/pMB1/pBR322/pUC origin of replication
   2105..2896    -  CDS            SmR: aminoglycoside adenylyltransferase (Murphy, 1985); aadA; confers resistance to spectinomycin and streptomycin
   2903..2959    -  CDS            GmR (fragment): gentamycin acetyltransferase; aacC1; confers resistance to gentamycin
>Addgene plasmid #104895 | pCR8/GW:PtU6 | addgene full sequence | sequence record 211267 | Addgene NGS Result
GCTACTTGCATTACAGCTTACGAACCGAACAGGCTTATGTCCACTGGGTTCGTGCCTTCATCCGTTTCCA
CGGTGTGCGTCACCCGGCAACCTTGGGTAGCAGCGAAGTCGAGGCATTTCTGTCCTGGCTGGTCTAGAGG
AGGCATGATGATATATTTTTATCTTGTGCAATGTAACATCAGAGATTTTGAGACACGGGCCAGAGCTGCC
AGGAAACAGCTATGACCATGTAATACGACTCACTATAGGGGATATCAGCTGGATGGCAAATAATGATTTT
ATTTTGACTGATAGTGACCTGTTCGTTGCAACAAATTGATGAGCAATTATTTTTTATAATGCCAACTTTG
TACAAGAAAGCTGGGTCGAATTCGCCCTTTGGTCTCAGGAGGTTGGCTCGGAAGTTGGTGTTGACGGTGA
GCTGGAAATTGGTTGTCGGTCACTGCTAGCGAGAAGAAAACGGAGGACAGAAGGAAGTGAAACTCGGTTC
GTTCTCGACAGCCTCACTGTCAATATGCTCATTTTCAATCCTTAGCGCTTTTAATGTCGAATTGACGGTA
AATTGAATAGGATCTATAATATCTACAAGGTACTTTGACACGCCAAGTATTCATTGTTAGTCAACAATAT
TTTAGAGCTTTATAAGGTCAAAAAACACCTTCAAAGTCGAGTGAGACCTAAGGGCGAATTCGGAGCCTGC
TTTTTTGTACAAAGTTGGCATTATAAAAAAGCATTGCTCATCAATTTGTTGCAACGAACAGGTCACTATC
AGTCAAAATAAAATCATTATTTGGGGCCCGAGCTTAAGACTGGCCGTCGTTTTACAACGTCGTGACTGGG
AAAACATCCATGCTAGCGTTAACGCGAGAGTAGGGAACTGCCAGGCATCAAATAAAACGAAAGGCTCAGT
CGGAAGACTGGGCCTTTCGTTTTATCTGTTGTTTGTCGGTGAACGCTCTCCTGAGTAGGACAAATCCGCC
GGGAGCGGATTTGAACGTTGTGAAGCAACGGCCCGGAGGGTGGCGGGCAGGACGCCCGCCATAAACTGCC
AGGCATCAAACTAAGCAGAAGGCCATCCTGACGGATGGCCTTTTTGCGTTTCTACAAACTCTTCCTGGCT
AGCGGTACGCGTATTAATTGCGTTGCGCTCACTGCCCGCTTTCCAGTCGGGAAACCTGTCGTGCCAGCTG
CATTAATGAATCGGCCAACGCGCGGGGAGAGGCGGTTTGCGTATTGGGCGCTCTTCCGCTTCCTCGCTCA
CTGACTCGCTGCGCTCGGTCGTTCGGCTGCGGCGAGCGGTATCAGCTCACTCAAAGGCGGTAATACGGTT
ATCCACAGAATCAGGGGATAACGCAGGAAAGAACATGTGAGCAAAAGGCCAGCAAAAGGCCAGGAACCGT
AAAAAGGCCGCGTTGCTGGCGTTTTTCCATAGGCTCCGCCCCCCTGACGAGCATCACAAAAATCGACGCT
CAAGTCAGAGGTGGCGAAACCCGACAGGACTATAAAGATACCAGGCGTTTCCCCCTGGAAGCTCCCTCGT
GCGCTCTCCTGTTCCGACCCTGCCGCTTACCGGATACCTGTCCGCCTTTCTCCCTTCGGGAAGCGTGGCG
CTTTCTCATAGCTCACGCTGTAGGTATCTCAGTTCGGTGTAGGTCGTTCGCTCCAAGCTGGGCTGTGTGC
ACGAACCCCCCGTTCAGCCCGACCGCTGCGCCTTATCCGGTAACTATCGTCTTGAGTCCAACCCGGTAAG
ACACGACTTATCGCCACTGGCAGCAGCCACTGGTAACAGGATTAGCAGAGCGAGGTATGTAGGCGGTGCT
ACAGAGTTCTTGAAGTGGTGGCCTAACTACGGCTACACTAGAAGAACAGTATTTGGTATCTGCGCTCTGC
TGAAGCCAGTTACCTTCGGAAAAAGAGTTGGTAGCTCTTGATCCGGCAAACAAACCACCGCTGGTAGCGG
TGGTTTTTTTGTTTGCAAGCAGCAGATTACGCGCAGAAAAAAAGGATCTCAAGAAGATCCTTTGATCTTT
TCTACGGGGTCTGACGCTCAGTGGAACGACGCGTAACTCACGTTAAGGGATTTTGGTCATGGGTGGCTCG
AGGGTTATTTGCCGACTACCTTGGTGATCTCGCCTTTCACGTAGTGGACAAATTCTTCCAACTGATCTGC
GCGCGAGGCCAAGCGATCTTCTTCTTGTCCAAGATAAGCCTGTCTAGCTTCAAGTATGACGGGCTGATAC
TGGGCCGGCAGGCGCTCCATTGCCCAGTCGGCAGCGACATCCTTCGGCGCGATTTTGCCGGTTACTGCGC
TGTACCAAATGCGGGACAACGTAAGCACTACATTTCGCTCATCGCCAGCCCAGTCGGGCGGCGAGTTCCA
TAGCGTTAAGGTTTCATTTAGCGCCTCAAATAGATCCTGTTCAGGAACCGGATCAAAGAGTTCCTCCGCC
GCTGGACCTACCAAGGCAACGCTATGTTCTCTTGCTTTTGTCAGCAAGATAGCCAGATCAATGTCGATCG
TGGCTGGCTCGAAGATACCTGCAAGAATGTCATTGCGCTGCCATTCTCCAAATTGCAGTTCGCGCTTAGC
TGGATAACGCCACGGAATGATGTCGTCGTGCACAACAATGGTGACTTCTACAGCGCGGAGAATCTCGCTC
TCTCCAGGGGAAGCCGAAGTTTCCAAAAGGTCGTTGATCAAAGCTCGCCGCGTTGTTTCATCAAGCCTTA
CGGTCACCGTAACCAGCAAATCAATATCACTGTGTGGCTTCAGGCCGCCATCCACTGCGGAGCCGTACAA
ATGTACGGCCAGCAACGTCGGTTCGAGATGGCGCTCGATGACGCCAACTACCTCTGATAGTTGAGTCGAT
ACTTCGGCGATCACCGCTTCCCTCATAATGTTTAACTTTGTTTTAGGGCGACTGCCCTGCTGCGTAACAT
CGTTGCTGCTCCATAACATCAAACATCGACCCACGGCGTAACGCGCTTGCTGCTTGGATGCCCGAGGCAT
AGACTGTACCCCAAAAAAACAGTCATAACAAGCCATGAAAACCGCCACTGCGCCGTTACCACCGCTGCGT
TCGGTCAAGGTTCTGGACCAGTTGCGTGAGCGCATAC
